>Addgene plasmid #223836 | pILFPQ13BE5 | addgene full sequence | sequence record 446753 | Addgene NGS Result
ATTGAATTGAATTGAAATCGATAGATCAATTTTTTTCTTTTCTCTTTCCCCATCCTTTACGCTAAAATAA
TAGTTTATTTTATTTTTTGAATATTTTTTATTTATATACGTATATATAGACTATTATTTATCTTTTAATG
ATTATTAAGATTTTTATTAAAAAAAAATTCGCTCCTCTTTTAATGCCTTTATGCAGTTTTTTTTTCCCAT
TCGATATTTCTATGTTCGGGTTCAGCGTATTTTAAGTTTAATAACTCGAAAATTCTGCGTTCGTTAAAGC
TTTCGAGAAGGATATTATTTACTAGTAGGACTATTTGCAAAGGGAAGGGATGCTAAGGTAGAGGGTGAAC
GTTACAGAAAAGCAGGCTGGGAAGCATATTTGAGAAGATGCGGCCAGCAAAACTAAAAAACTGTATTATA
AGTAAATGCATGTATACTAAACTCACAAATTAGAGCTTCAATTTAATTATATCAGTTATTACCCGGGAAT
CTCGGTCGTAATGATTTAAATGCATGCAAGCTTGGCGTAATCATGGTCATAGCTGTTTCCTGTGTGAAAT
TGTTATCCGCTCACAATTCCACACAACATACGAGCCGGAAGCATAAAGTGTAAAGCCTGGGGTGCCTAAT
GAGTGAGCTAACTCACATTAATTGCGTTGCGCTCACTGCCCGCTTTCCAGTCGGGAAACCTGTCGTGCCA
GCTGCATTAATGAATCGGCCAACGCGCGGGGAGAGGCGGTTTGCGTATTGGGCGCTCTTCCGCTTCCTCG
CTCACTGACTCGCTGCGCTCGGTCGTTCGGCTGCGGCGAGCGGTATCAGCTCACTCAAAGGCGGTAATAC
GGTTATCCACAGAATCAGGGGATAACGCAGGAAAGAACATGTGAGCAAAAGGCCAGCAAAAGGCCAGGAA
CCGTAAAAAGGCCGCGTTGCTGGCGTTTTTCCATAGGCTCCGCCCCCCTGACGAGCATCACAAAAATCGA
CGCTCAAGTCAGAGGTGGCGAAACCCGACAGGACTATAAAGATACCAGGCGTTTCCCCCTGGAAGCTCCC
TCGTGCGCTCTCCTGTTCCGACCCTGCCGCTTACCGGATACCTGTCCGCCTTTCTCCCTTCGGGAAGCGT
GGCGCTTTCTCATAGCTCACGCTGTAGGTATCTCAGTTCGGTGTAGGTCGTTCGCTCCAAGCTGGGCTGT
GTGCACGAACCCCCCGTTCAGCCCGACCGCTGCGCCTTATCCGGTAACTATCGTCTTGAGTCCAACCCGG
TAAGACACGACTTATCGCCACTGGCAGCAGCCACTGGTAACAGGATTAGCAGAGCGAGGTATGTAGGCGG
TGCTACAGAGTTCTTGAAGTGGTGGCCTAACTACGGCTACACTAGAAGAACAGTATTTGGTATCTGCGCT
CTGCTGAAGCCAGTTACCTTCGGAAAAAGAGTTGGTAGCTCTTGATCCGGCAAACAAACCACCGCTGGTA
GCGGTGGTTTTTTTGTTTGCAAGCAGCAGATTACGCGCAGAAAAAAAGGATCTCAAGAAGATCCTTTGAT
CTTTTCTACGGGGTCTGACGCTCAGTGGAACGAAAACTCACGTTAAGGGATTTTGGTCATGAGATTATCA
AAAAGGATCTTCACCTAGATCCTTTTAAATTAAAAATGAAGTTTTAAATCAATCTAAAGTATATATGAGT
AAACTTGGTCTGACAGTTACCAATGCTTAATCAGTGAGGCACCTATCTCAGCGATCTGTCTATTTCGTTC
ATCCATAGTTGCCTGACTCCCCGTCGTGTAGATAACTACGATACGGGAGGGCTTACCATCTGGCCCCAGT
GCTGCAATGATACCGCGAGACCCACGCTCACCGGCTCCAGATTTATCAGCAATAAACCAGCCAGCCGGAA
GGGCCGAGCGCAGAAGTGGTCCTGCAACTTTATCCGCCTCCATCCAGTCTATTAATTGTTGCCGGGAAGC
TAGAGTAAGTAGTTCGCCAGTTAATAGTTTGCGCAACGTTGTTGCCATTGCTACAGGCATCGTGGTGTCA
CGCTCGTCGTTTGGTATGGCTTCATTCAGCTCCGGTTCCCAACGATCAAGGCGAGTTACATGATCCCCCA
TGTTGTGCAAAAAAGCGGTTAGCTCCTTCGGTCCTCCGATCGTTGTCAGAAGTAAGTTGGCCGCAGTGTT
ATCACTCATGGTTATGGCAGCACTGCATAATTCTCTTACTGTCATGCCATCCGTAAGATGCTTTTCTGTG
ACTGGTGAGTACTCAACCAAGTCATTCTGAGAATAGTGTATGCGGCGACCGAGTTGCTCTTGCCCGGCGT
CAATACGGGATAATACCGCGCCACATAGCAGAACTTTAAAAGTGCTCATCATTGGAAAACGTTCTTCGGG
GCGAAAACTCTCAAGGATCTTACCGCTGTTGAGATCCAGTTCGATGTAACCCACTCGTGCACCCAACTGA
TCTTCAGCATCTTTTACTTTCACCAGCGTTTCTGGGTGAGCAAAAACAGGAAGGCAAAATGCCGCAAAAA
AGGGAATAAGGGCGACACGGAAATGTTGAATACTCATACTCTTCCTTTTTCAATATTATTGAAGCATTTA
TCAGGGTTATTGTCTCATGAGCGGATACATATTTGAATGTATTTAGAAAAATAAACAAATAGGGGTTCCG
CGCACATTTCCCCGAAAAGTGCCACCTGACGTCTAAGAAACCATTATTATCATGACATTAACCTATAAAA
ATAGGCGTATCACGAGGCCCTTTCGTCTCGCGCGTTTCGGTGATGACGGTGAAAACCTCTGACACATGCA
GCTCCCGGAGACGGTCACAGCTTGTCTGTAAGCGGATGCCGGGAGCAGACAAGCCCGTCAGGGCGCGTCA
GCGGGTGTTGGCGGGTGTCGGGGCTGGCTTAACTATGCGGCATCAGAGCAGATTGTACTGAGAGTGCACC
ATATGCGGTGTGAAATACCGCACAGATGCGTAAGGAGAAAATACCGCATCAGGCGCCATTCGCCATTCAG
GCTGCGCAACTGTTGGGAAGGGCGATCGGTGCGGGCCTCTTCGCTATTACGCCAGCTGGCGAAAGGGGGA
TGTGCTGCAAGGCGATTAAGTTGGGTAACGCCAGGGTTTTCCCAGTCACGACGTTGTAAAACGACGGCCA
GTGAATTCATTTAAATTTTTTTGATTCGGTAATCTCCGAACAGAAGGAAGAACGAAGGAAGGAGCACAGA
CTTAGATTGGTATATATACGCATATGTAGTGTTGAAGAAACATGAAATTGCCCAGTATTCTTAACCCAAC
TGCACAGAACAAAAACCTGCAGGAAACGAAGATAAAACATGTCCACAAAATCATATACCAGTAGAGCTGA
GACTCATGCAAGTCCGGTTGCATCGAAACTTTTACGTTTAATGGATGAAAAGAAGACCAATTTGTGTGCT
TCTCTTGACGTTCGTTCGACTGATGAGCTATTGAAACTTGTTGAAACGTTGGGTCCATACATTTGCCTTT
TGAAAACACACGTTGATATCTTGGATGATTTCAGTTATGAGGGTACTGTCGTTCCATTGAAAGCATTGGC
AGAGAAATACAAGTTCTTGATATTTGAGGACAGAAAATTCGCCGATATCGGTAACACAGTCAAATTACAA
TATACATCGGGCGTTTACCGTATCGCAGAATGGTCTGATATCACCAACGCCCACGGGGTTACTGGTGCTG
GTATTGTTGCTGGCTTGAAACAAGGTGCGCAAGAGGTCACCAAAGAACCAAGGGGATTATTGATGCTTGC
TGAATTGTCTTCCAAGGGTTCTCTAGCACACGGTGAATATACTAAGGGTACCGTTGATATTGCAAAGAGT
GATAAAGATTTCGTTATTGGGTTCATTGCTCAGAACGATATGGGAGGAAGAGAAGAAGGGTTTGATTGGC
TAATCATGACCCCAGGTGTAGGTTTAGACGACAAAGGCGATGCATTGGGTCAGCAGTACAGAACCGTCGA
CGAAGTTGTAAGTGGTGGATCAGATATCATCATTGTTGGCAGAGGACTTTTCGCCAAGGGTAGAGATCCT
AAGGTTGAAGGTGAAAGATACAGAAATGCTGGATGGGAAGCGTACCAAAAGAGAATCAGCGCTCCCCATT
AATTATACAGGAAACTTAATAGAACAAATCACATATTTAATCTAATAGCCACCTGCATTGGCACGGTGCA
ACACTACTTCAACTTCATCTTACAAAAAGATCACGGGATCTGTTGTATTGGGATCTCTAGGCTGAAGCTT
CGTACGCTGCAGGTCGACAACCCTTAATGTTCTTCATTCTACGCACGGTCCTTCAATTCGCTTGGCGGAG
ATCTATGACAAGAGGGTCGAACTCGCCTAAGTCGTAATTGAGTCAGTTACGCTAGGGATAACAGGGTAAT
ATAGCTGTTTAGCTTGCCTCGTCCCCGCCGGGTCACCCGGCCAGCGACATGGAGGCCCAGAATACCCTCC
TTGACAGTCTTGACGTGCGCAGCTCAGGGGCATGATGTGACTGTCGCCCGTACATTTAGCCCATACATCC
CCATGTATAATCATTTGCATCCATACATTTTGATGGCCGCACGGCGCGAAGCAAAAATTACGGCTCCTCG
CTGCAGACCTGCGAGCAGGGAAACGCTCCCCTCACAGACGCGTTGAATTGTCCCCACGCCGCGCCCCTGT
AGAGAAATATAAAAGGTTAGGATTTGCCACTGAGGTTCTTCTTTCATATACTTCCTTTTAAAATCTTGCT
AGGATACAGTTCTCACATCACATCCGAACATAAACAACCATGGGTATGACCGACCAAGCGACGCCCAACC
TGCCATCACGAGATTTCGATCCCACCGCCGCCTTCTATGAAAGGTTGGGCTTCGGAATCGTTTTCCGGGA
CGCCGGCTGGATGATCCTCCAGCGCGGGGATCTCATGCTGGAGTTCTTCGCCCACCCCGGGCTCGATCCC
CTCGCGAGTTGGTTCAGCTGCTGCCTGAGGCTGGACGACCTCGCGGAGTTCTACCGGCAGTGCAAATCCG
TCGGCATCCAGGAAACCAGCAGCGGCTATCCGCGCATCCATGCCCCCGAACTGCAGGAGTGGGGAGGCAC
GATGGCCGCTTTGGTCGACCCGGACGGGACGCTCCTGCGCCTGATACAGAACGAATTGCTTGCAGGCATC
TCATGATCAGTACTGACAATAAAAAGATTCTTGTTTTCAAGAACTTGTCATTTGTATAGTTTTTTTATAT
TGTAGTTGTTCTATTTTAATCAAATGTTAGCGTGATTTATATTTTTTTTCGCCTCGACATCATCTGCCCA
GATGCGAAGTTAAGTGCGCAGAAAGTAATATCATGCGTCAATCGTATGTGAATGCTGGTCGCTATACTGC
TGTCGATTCGATACTAACGCCGCCATCCAGTGTCGAAAACGAGCTCTCGAGAACCCTTAAAGTTACGCTA
GGGATAACAGGGTAATATAGGTTCTTCATTCTACGCACGGTCCTTCAATTCGCTTGGCGGTCTAGAATGA
CAAGAGGGTCGAACTCGCCTAAGTCGTAATTGAGTCCAGATCCACTAGTGGCCTATCTAGACCTAATAAC
TTCGTATAGCATACATTATACGAAGTTATATTAAGGGTTGCTCGAGAAAGAGCTCCAGAAAGCGACCACC
CAACTTTGGCTGATAATAGCGTATAAACAATGCATACTTTGTACGTTCAAAATACAATGCAGTAGATATA
TTTATGCATATTACATATAATACATATCACATAGGAAGCAACAGGCGCGTTGGACTTTTAATTTTCGAGG
ACCGCGAATCCTTACATCACACCCAATCCCCCACAAGTGATCCCCCACACACCATAGCTTCAAAATGTTT
CTACTCCTTTTTTACTCTTCCAGATTTTCTCGGACTCCGCGCATCGCCGTACCACTTCAAAACACCCAAG
CACAGCATACTAAATTTCCCCTCTTTCTTCCTCTAGGGTGTCGTTAATTACCCGTACTAAAGGTTTGGAA
AAGAAAAAAGAGACCGCCTCGTTTCTTTTTCTTCGTCGAAAAAGGCAATAAAAATTTTTATCACGTTTCT
TTTTCTTGAAAATTTTTTTTTTTGATTTTTTTCTCTTTCGATGACCTCCCATTGATATTTAAGTTAATAA
ACGGTCTTCAATTTCTCAAGTTTCAGTTTCATTTTTCTTGTTCTATTACAACTTTTTTTACTTCTTGCTC
ATTAGAAAGAAAGCATAGCAATCTAATCTAAGTTTTAATTACAAACTCGAGAAAGGATCCAAAATGGATT
CTACCGAAGCTGTCATCAAAGAGTTCATGAGATTCAAGGTTCACATGGAAGGTTCTATGAACGGTCACGA
ATTTGAAATTGAAGGTGAAGGTGAGGGTAGACCATACGAAGGTACTCAAACTGCAAAACTGAAAGTTACA
AAAGGTGGTCCATTGCCATTCTCTTGGGATATTTTGTCTCCACAATTCATGTACGGTTCCAGAGCTTTTA
TCAAACATCCAGCTGATATTCCAGACTACTGGAAGCAATCATTTCCTGAAGGTTTTAAGTGGGAGAGAGT
CATGATTTTTGAAGATGGTGGTACTGTCTCTGTTACCCAAGATACTTCTTTGGAAGATGGCACTTTGATC
TACAAGGTTAAGTTGAGAGGTGGTAATTTTCCACCAGATGGTCCAGTTATGCAGAAAAGAACTATGGGTT
GGGAAGCCTCTACTGAAAGATTATATCCAGAAGATGTTGTCTTGAAGGGCGATATTAAGATGGCTTTGAG
ATTGAAAGACGGTGGTAGATATTTGGCTGATTTCAAGACCACTTACAAGGCCAAAAAGCCAGTTCAAATG
CCAGGTGCTTTTAACATTGATAGGAAGTTGGATATTACCAGCCACAACGAAGATTACACCGTTGTTGAAC
AATACGAAAGATCCGTTGCTAGACATTCTACTGGTGGTTCAGGTGGTTCTCCAGTTGGTACTCACGAAAT
GGAAGAAGAATTGGCTGAAGCTGTTGCTTTGTTGTCTCAAAGAGGTCCAGACGCTTTGTTGACAGTTGCT
TTGAGAAAACCACCAGGTCAAAGAACTGACGAAGAACTGGATTTGATTTTCGAAGAGTTGTTGCATATTA
AGGCCGTTGCTCATTTGTCCAACTCTGTTAAGAGAGAATTAGCTGCCGTTTTGTTGTTCGAACCACATTC
TAAAGCTGGTACTGTCTTATTTTCTCAAGGTGACAAAGGTACGAGCTGGTACATTATTTGGAAGGGTTCT
GTTAACGTTGTCACCCATGGTAAAGGTTTGGTTACAACATTGCACGAAGGTGACGATTTTGGTGAATTGG
CTTTGGTTAATGATGCTCCAAGAGCTGCTACTATCATTTTGAGAGAAGATAACTGCCACTTCTTGAGAGT
TGATAAGCAAGACTTCAACAGGATCATCAAGGATGTTGAAGCTAAGACCATGAGATTGGAAGAACACGGT
AAAGTTGTTTTGGTTTTGACCAGAGCTTCACAAGGTGCTGGTCCATCAAGACCACCAACTCCAGGTAGAA
ATAGATACACTGTTATGTCTGGTACGCCCGAAAAGATTTTGGAATTGCTATTGGAAGCTATGGGTCCAGA
TTCTTCTGCTCATGATCCAACTGAAACTTTCTTGTCCGATTTCTTGTTGACCCACAGAGTTTTCATGCCA
TCTGCTCAATTATGTGCAGCTTTGTTGCATCATTTCCATGTTGAACCTGCTGGTGGTAGTGAACAAGAAA
GATCAACTTACGTCTGCAACAAGAGACAGCAAATCTTGAGATTGGTTTCTCAATGGGTTGCCTTGTATGG
TTCTATGTTGCATACTGATCCAGTTGCTACATCCTTCTTGCAAAAGTTGTCTGATTTGGTTGGTAGAGAC
ACCAGATTGTCTAACTTGTTGAGAGAACAATGGCCAGAAAGACGTAGATGTCATAGATTGGAAAATGGTT
GTGGTAACGCTTCTCCACAAATGAAGGCTAGAAATTTGCCTGTTTGGTTGCCAAATCAAGATGAACCATT
GCCAGGTTCTTCATGCGCTATTCAAGTTGGTGACAAGGTTCCATACGATATCTGTAGACCAGATCATTCT
GTTTTGACATTGCAGTTGCCAGTTACTGCTTCTGTTAGAGAAGTTATGGCTGCTTTGGCTCAAGAGGATG
GTTGGACTAAGGGTCAAGTTTTGGTTAAGGTTAATTCTGCTGGTGACGCCATTGGTTTACAACCAGATGC
TAGAGGTGTTGCTACTTCTTTGGGTTTGAACGAAAGGTTGTTTGTCGTTAATCCACAAGAAGCCCACGAA
TTGATTCCACATCCTGATCAATTAGGTCCAACTGTTGGTTCTGCTGAAGGTTTGGATTTGGTTTCTGCAA
AAGATTTGGCTGGTCAGTTGACTGATCATGATTGGTCTTTGTTCAACTCCATCCACCAAGTTGAATTGAT
CCATTATGTTTTGGGTCCACAGCACTTGAGAGATGTTACTACAGCTAATTTGGAGAGGTTCATGAGAAGG
TTCAACGAATTGCAATATTGGGTTGCTACCGAATTGTGTTTGTGTCCAGTTCCAGGTCCAAGAGCACAAT
TATTGAGAAAGTTCATTAAGTTGGCTGCCCACTTGAAAGAACAGAAGAATTTGAACTCTTTCTTCGCCGT
TATGTTCGGCTTGTCTAATTCAGCTATTTCCAGATTGGCTCATACCTGGGAAAGATTGCCACATAAGGTT
AGAAAGTTGTACAGTGCATTGGAAAGACTATTGGACCCATCTTGGAATCATAGAGTTTACAGATTAGCTC
TGGCTAAGTTGTCTCCACCAGTTATTCCTTTTATGCCATTATTGGCAGCTGATATGGCTGCAATTCATGA
AGGTAATCACACTTTGGTCGAGAACTTGATCAACTTCGAAAAGATGAGAATGATGGCTAGAGCTGCAAGA
ATGTTACATCACTGTAGATCCCATAATCCTGTTCCATTGTCTCCATTGAGATCAAGAGTTTCTCACTTGC
ATGAAGATTCCCAAGTTGCTAGAATTTCCACCTGTTCTGAACAATCTTTGTCTACTAGAAGTCCAGCTTC
TACTTGGGCTTATGTTCAACAGTTGAAGGTTATTGACAACCAGAGGGAATTGTCCAGATTGAGTAGAGAA
TTGGAACCAGCTTCTGAGTTGATGGCTTCTACTCCATTCAAGTTTCAGTTGAAGGGTACTATTAACGGCA
AGTCTTTTACCGTTGAAGGTGAAGGTGAGGGTAATTCTCATGAAGGTTCTCATAAGGGCAAATACGTATG
TACTTCTGGCAAATTGCCAATGTCTTGGGCTGCTTTGGGTACTTCTTTTGGTTATGGTATGAAGTATTAC
ACGAAGTACCCCTCTGGTTTGAAGAATTGGTTTCATGAAGTTATGCCTGAGGGTTTCACTTACGATAGAC
ATATTCAGTACAAAGGTGACGGTTCCATTCATGCCAAACATCAACATTTTATGAAGAACGGCACCTACCA
TAACATCGTTGAGTTTACTGGTCAGGACTTCAAAGAAAACTCTCCAGTTTTGACTGGTGACATGAATGTT
TCTTTGCCAAACGAAGTTCAACACATCCCAAGAGATGATGGTGTTGAATGTCCAGTTACTTTGTTGTACC
CACTGTTGTCTGATAAGTCTAAGTGTGTTGAAGCTCACCAAAACACTATCTGTAAGCCATTGCATAATCA
ACCAGCTCCAGATGTTCCATACCATTGGATTAGAAAACAGTACACCCAATCCAAGGATGACACTGAAGAA
AGAGATCATATCTGCCAATCTGAAACCTTGGAAGCTCATTTGTAAAGATCTGATCTTAA
Features (pLannotate 1.2.2; 21 found; start..end, strand, type, name):
      1..271     +  terminator     PGK1 terminator: S. cerevisae PGK1; transcription terminator for 3-phosphoglycerate kinase gene
    307..406     +  CDS            URA3 (fragment): orotidine-5'-phosphate decarboxylase, required for uracil biosynthesis; S. cerevisiae URA3; yeast auxotrophic marker, counterselectable with 5-fluoroorotic acid (5-FOA)
    560..576     -  protein_bind   lac operator: The lac repressor binds to the lac operator to inhibit transcription in E. coli. This inhibition can be relieved by adding lactose or isopropyl-β-D-thiogalactopyranoside (IPTG). lac repressor encoded by lacI
    584..614     -  promoter       lac promoter: promoter for the E. coli lac operon
    629..650     -  protein_bind   CAP binding site: CAP binding activates transcription in the presence of cAMP. E. coli catabolite activator protein
    663..755     -  CDS            lacI (fragment): lac repressor; lacI; The lac repressor binds to the lac operator to inhibit transcription in E. coli. This inhibition can be relieved by adding lactose or isopropyl-β-D-thiogalactopyranoside (IPTG).
    938..1526    -  rep_origin     ori: high-copy-number ColE1/pMB1/pBR322/pUC origin of replication
   1697..2557    -  CDS            AmpR: β-lactamase; bla; confers resistance to ampicillin, carbenicillin, and related antibiotics
   2558..2662    -  promoter       AmpR promoter: bla
   2757..2792    +  CDS            rop (fragment): Rop protein, which maintains plasmids at low copy number; rop
   2894..2993    +  misc_feature   bom (fragment): basis of mobility region from pBR322
   2999..3156    -  CDS            lacZα (fragment): LacZα fragment of β-galactosidase; lacZ fragment
   3163..3326    +  promoter       URA3 promoter (fragment): S. cerevisiae URA3
   3329..4114    +  CDS            URA3: PYRF_YEAST - Experimental evidence at protein level: Swiss-Prot protein existence level 1. From Saccharomyces cerevisiae (strain ATCC 204508 / S288c) (Baker's yeast).
   4456..4799    +  promoter       TEF promoter: Ashbya gossypii TEF promoter
   4806..5183    +  CDS            ble: BLE_KLEPN - Experimental evidence at protein level: Swiss-Prot protein existence level 1. Binding protein with a strong affinity to the bleomycin family of antibiotics. Binds to CL990; an antimitotic-antibiotic compound. From Klebsiella pneumoniae.
   5192..5389    +  terminator     TEF terminator: Ashbya gossypii TEF terminator
   5596..5629    +  protein_bind   loxP: Cre-mediated recombination occurs in the 8-bp core sequence (GCATACAT). Cre recombinase
   5855..6262    +  promoter       TEF1 promoter: S. cerevisiae TEF1; promoter for EF-1α
   6306..6968    +  CDS            mScarlet-I: mScarlet-I is a basic (constitutively fluorescent) red fluorescent protein published in 2016, derived from synthetic construct. It is reported to be a rapidly-maturing monomer with moderate acid sensitivity.
   6981..9179    +  CDS            RAPGEF3 (fragment): RPGF3_HUMAN - Also known as CGEF1, EPAC, EPAC1. Experimental evidence at protein level: Swiss-Prot protein existence level 1. Guanine nucleotide exchange factor (GEF) for RAP1A and RAP2A small GTPases that is activated by binding cAMP. Through simultaneous binding of PDE3B to RAPGEF3 and PIK3R6 is assembled in a signaling complex in which it activates the PI3K gamma complex and which is involved in angiogenesis. Plays a role in the modulation of the cAMP- induced dynamic control of endothelial barrier function through a pathway that is independent on Rho-mediated signaling. Required for the ac
