[The description below was written by a language model from this plasmid's Addgene catalogue record and pLannotate feature annotations shown in this document.]
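Description:
pILFPQ13BE5 is a yeast integrative expression plasmid built on a pUC19 backbone. It is propagated in E. coli through the high-copy ColE1/pUC origin and selected with ampicillin via the β-lactamase gene. No yeast replication origin is annotated. Instead, the depositor's map shows the cargo bracketed by two segments of the S. cerevisiae URA3 locus: the region just upstream of the coding sequence and a downstream portion of the gene. This arrangement indicates delivery by homologous recombination into the chromosomal URA3 site rather than episomal maintenance.

According to the depositor, a Kluyveromyces lactis URA3 gene with its own terminator follows the upstream homology arm and provides uracil prototrophy. The annotation software labels this coding sequence by similarity to the S. cerevisiae protein. Next comes a ble (bleomycin/phleomycin-family resistance) cassette driven by the Ashbya gossypii TEF promoter and terminator. The depositor describes this cassette as flanked by loxP sites, which would allow Cre to excise it after integration, although only one loxP site was detected in the feature table.

The payload is a constitutive S. cerevisiae TEF1 promoter driving a single fusion protein, closed by the PGK1 terminator. The fusion places the red fluorescent protein mScarlet-I3 at the N-terminus, followed by a cAMP-binding fragment derived from human EPAC1 (RAPGEF3) and then StayGold2, a green fluorescent protein that the automated annotation did not recognise. Sandwiching a cAMP-responsive domain between two fluorophores is the usual design of a FRET-type sensor, though the record does not state the readout. The stated purpose is expression of a cytosolic cAMP sensor in S. cerevisiae, and the associated work characterises fluorescent reporters for flow-cytometric single-cell studies.
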