Addgene plasmid #223836: pILFPQ13BE5
Purpose: Expressing a cytosolic cAMP sensor (mScarletI3-ApacH-StaryGold2) in Saccharomyces cerevisiae
Depositing lab: Claudia Vickers. Depositing organization: Queensland University of Technology. Publication: Characterization of Fluorescent Reporters for Flow Cytometry-Based Single-Cell Studies in Saccharomyces cerevisiae. Evans S, Tominaga M, Lu Z, Bandari NC, McDonnell L, Wang C, Speight RE, Ishii J, Vickers CE, Peng B. ACS Synth Biol. 2025 Sep 19;14(9):3804-3812. doi: 10.1021/acssynbio.5c00432. Epub 2025 Sep 10. PubMed 40927980.
Backbone
  Vector backbone: pUC19
  Vector type: Yeast Expression
  Selectable markers: URA3
Growth in bacteria
  Bacterial resistance: Ampicillin, 100 μg/mL
  Growth temperature: 37°C
  Growth strain: DH5alpha
  Copy number: High Copy
Gene/Insert
  Gene/Insert name: pTEF1>mScarletI3>ApacH>StayGold2
  Species: Synthetic
  Cloning method: Gibson Cloning
Terms and licenses: Academic/Nonprofit Terms; Industry Terms: Not Available to Industry
Depositor comments: URA3(-162,-1)>KlURA3>tKlURA3-LoxP-pAgTEF>ble>tAgTEF-LoxP-pTEF1>mScarletI3>ApacH>StayGold2>tPGK1-URA3(605,905)
How to cite: pILFPQ13BE5 was a gift from Claudia Vickers (Addgene plasmid # 223836 ; http://n2t.net/addgene:223836 ; RRID:Addgene_223836)
